>Addgene plasmid #72634 | pSG5-BBLF4 | addgene partial sequence | sequence record 134444 | T7 5'-TAATACGACTCACTATAGGG-3'
GGGATCTCTAGACATGGCCGAGGAGCTGAGGGCGCCAGAGGCGCTCTCGTCCACGTTCATGTTGAACATG
ACCTCAGACGCCTCCGTGAGGCGTATAGTCAGGAGGATAGGGACCCTGGCTAAGCGCCGCGTCCAACAAC
TCCCGGATATGGAGACTTTCTCCCCCGAGTTTGACCCGGAGATCTCGGAGCCCCCCTTCCTGCCCTTTTC
AGCCTATGTAATTACGGGAACGGCGGGGGCTGGCAAGAGCACCAGCGTTAGCTGCCTCCACCACACGATG
GACTGCCTGGTCACGGGAGCCACAACCGTGGCCGCACAGAACCTCTCCCAGACACTCCGAGCCTACTGCC
CAACCGTCTATAGCGCCTTTGGGTTCAAGAGCCGCCACATAAATATGACGCAGCGGGTCAGCAGTCATGG
TCGCTCTACGGACGCTGCCCTAGAGGAACTCCAGCGGCGGGACCTGGCCAAATACTGGCCGGTACTCTCC
GACATTGCCGCCGAGTTTAGGCGAACCAAGCCCAGGGGGCTATACTCGGGAGTCTCTGGCCCCGCCTTTG
AGGTCCTGAGAGACATGCACCAGGGGCAGCTATGGACCACCAATGTGATCGTGGTGGACGAAGCTGGAAC
GCTTTCCGTGCACATTCTAACAGCCGTGGTCTTTTGCTACTGGTTCTTCAACGCCTGGCTGCGCACCCCA
CTCTACCGCCGGGGCCGCATTCCCTGCATCGTCTGCGTGGGCTCTCCCACCCAGACAGACGCCTTTCAGT
CCTCCTTTAGCCACGAGACCCAGGTAAACAAGATTCGCGAGTGCGACAACATCCTCACCTTCCTGGTGGG
CAACCC
