>Addgene plasmid #72634 | pSG5-BBLF4 | addgene partial sequence | sequence record 134445 | SV40pA-R 5'-GAAATTTGTGATGCTATTGC-3'
ATAAGATCTAAGCTTTTATTCAGTAAACCAGTAGTGCGCGTGAGTTCTTTAGGGCATCCACGATGTAGCC
GCTCGCGGGGTTCCCCTCCCCAGTGATCATCTCGGATAGGGGATTCCTGTCCATGACCACGCAATTAGAG
TGCCGGGCCCGGGACAGCGCCACATACACATGGCCGGGTTTGATGTTTCTGTGGCTGCCGAAGCAGATGG
CGACTTTGTTTAGGGACAGACCCTGGGCCTTGGCTATGGTCATGGCCAGCTTTGAGCTAATGCCATAGTC
ACGGATGCTGCAGAGGTTCAGGGACTTGTCCTCTATCGTCTCATACAGCTTGTTAGTATTGTGTTCCAGG
CAGCACACGAAGCCTGCCTCATCCTTGACCATTAGCCTGGGCATGCGTGAACTGCCAGCGTCCTGAGGCT
GCTGCTTTCCTCGGATGCCAAAGAAGACGTTGAGATGCGTGTAGCCCAGAAGCGTGTAGTTCTCGGTGGT
GGAGGCGTAGTCCAGGAGGCCGTGAAGGAGAGGCTCGTCTGAGGTGAACTCTATGTTGTCGCGAATCAGC
ATGTTGTTGGTAAATGTGCAGAAGGGGAGGTCCCTGAACTCCCTTCCGCCATAGCGGACGGCCACATCCA
GGCATTGCCTGAAATAGGCCCTGAGGTCATTATATATGTTTAACAGGGAGCAGAGGGGGGCAGAATTTGC
GGCCGGGGGAGCCAGTACTCGGGCATAGAAGACAGCGGCGGGGCTCCGCTCCCCATCCCAGGCAACCTCC
AGCGGCAGTTCGCCCAGCTCCATCCCAGCAGTCACCTCCGGATCCCACGTACGCCCGGGCAGG
