[The description below was written by a language model from this plasmid's Addgene catalogue record.]
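Description:
pSG5-BBLF4 is a mammalian expression plasmid built on the Stratagene pSG5 backbone, carrying the Epstein-Barr virus BBLF4 open reading frame, which encodes the viral DNA helicase. The backbone is about 4.2 kb and the insert about 2.4 kb, giving a total of roughly 6.6 kb. The plasmid is maintained in E. coli under ampicillin selection; its copy number is recorded as unknown. The backbone was modified to carry an expanded polylinker running from EcoRI through BglII, and BBLF4 was inserted by restriction cloning between the XbaI and HindIII sites of this polylinker. Whether those sites survived cloning is not recorded.

No feature table accompanies the record, so the promoter and other regulatory elements are not explicitly stated. As general background, pSG5 is known as a vector that drives inserts from the SV40 early promoter, with a beta-globin intron and an SV40 polyadenylation signal. It also has a T7 promoter upstream of the cloning site, which fits with T7 being listed as the 5′ sequencing primer. No epitope tag, reporter or mammalian selection marker is listed, so the construct appears suited to transient expression of untagged protein. The insert carries a P5L substitution relative to the reference sequence, and the record does not comment on whether this has any functional consequence.

The stated purpose is expression of the EBV helicase in mammalian cells. The associated publication concerns a replication function of the Zta transactivator, which suggests use in cotransfection studies of EBV lytic DNA replication, where BBLF4 is supplied alongside other viral replication proteins.
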