Addgene plasmid #72634: pSG5-BBLF4
Purpose: Mammalian expression vector for Epstein-Barr virus DNA helicase
Depositing lab: S. Diane Hayward. Depositing organization: Johns Hopkins University and School of Medicine. Publication: A replication function associated with the activation domain of the Epstein-Barr virus Zta transactivator. Sarisky RT, Gao Z, Lieberman PM, Fixman ED, Hayward GS, Hayward SD. J Virol. 1996 Dec;70(12):8340-7. PubMed 8970953.
Backbone
  Vector backbone: pSG5
  Backbone manufacturer: Stratagene
  Backbone size w/o insert (bp): 4184
  Total vector size (bp): 6584
  Modifications to backbone: polylinker EcoRI, Sac1, Kpn1, Sma1, Xma1, BamH1, Xba1, Sal1, Acc1, HincII, Pst1, Sph1, HindIII, BglII
  Vector type: Mammalian Expression
Growth in bacteria
  Bacterial resistance: Ampicillin, 100 μg/mL
  Growth temperature: 37°C
  Growth strain: DH5alpha
  Copy number: Unknown
Gene/Insert
  Gene/Insert name: BBLF4 (alt name: DNA helicase)
  Species: virus
  Insert size (bp): 2400
  Mutation: P5L
  GenBank ID: LN827527.1
  Cloning method: Restriction Enzyme; 5′ cloning site Xba1 (unknown if destroyed); 3′ cloning site HindIII (unknown if destroyed)
  Sequencing primers: 5′ T7
Terms and licenses: Academic/Nonprofit Terms; Industry Terms: Not Available to Industry
How to cite: pSG5-BBLF4 was a gift from S. Diane Hayward (Addgene plasmid # 72634 ; http://n2t.net/addgene:72634 ; RRID:Addgene_72634)
